Addgene plasmid #149076: pGBW-m4046561
Purpose: Yeast Expression plasmid for SARS-CoV-2 E (envelope)
Depositing lab: Ginkgo Bioworks & Benjie Chen. Depositing organization: Ginkgo Bioworks.
Backbone
  Vector backbone: AmpR; 2u URA3
  Backbone size w/o insert (bp): 4078
  Vector type: Yeast Expression
  Selectable markers: URA3
Growth in bacteria
  Bacterial resistance: Ampicillin, 100 μg/mL
  Growth temperature: 37°C
  Growth strain: DH5alpha
  Copy number: High Copy
Gene/Insert
  Gene/Insert name: SARS-CoV-2 E (envelope) (alt names: envelope protein; E protein)
  Species: S. cerevisiae (budding yeast); Severe acute respiratory syndrome coronavirus 2
  Insert size (bp): 221
  Mutation: Saccharomyces cerevisiae recode 1
  Entrez Gene: E (a.k.a. GU280_gp04)
  Promoter: pTEF1
  Tag / fusion protein: Cleavable thrombin;3xFLAG (C terminal on backbone)
  Cloning method: Unknown
Resource information
  A portion of this plasmid was derived from a plasmid made by: GinkgoBioworks
Depositor comments: NCBI Reference Sequence: YP_009724392.1. Created by gene synthesis with Not1 site. NGS used for QC was performed by Ginkgo and may not fully cover the entire plasmid.
How to cite: pGBW-m4046561 was a gift from Ginkgo Bioworks & Benjie Chen (Addgene plasmid # 149076 ; http://n2t.net/addgene:149076 ; RRID:Addgene_149076)
