[The description below was written by a language model from this plasmid's Addgene catalogue record and pLannotate feature annotations shown in this document.]
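Description:
pGBW-m4046561 is an episomal yeast expression plasmid for producing the SARS-CoV-2 envelope (E) protein in Saccharomyces cerevisiae. It is a yeast–E. coli shuttle vector. In yeast it replicates from the 2μ origin, which normally supports multicopy maintenance, and it is selected through the URA3 auxotrophic marker, which complements uracil auxotrophy and can be counterselected with 5-fluoroorotic acid. In bacteria it is propagated from a ColE1/pUC-type origin and selected with ampicillin through the β-lactamase gene, which the annotation places downstream of a cat promoter. The catalogue lists the plasmid as high copy in E. coli, although the feature table also reports a rop annotation adjacent to AmpR. Short phage and tonB transcription terminators flank the bacterial modules and probably insulate them from read-through.

The payload is a synthetic E open reading frame of about 220 bp, recoded for S. cerevisiae codon usage and based on the viral reference protein. It is driven by the constitutive TEF1 promoter and followed by a CYC1 terminator. According to the catalogue, the backbone adds a C-terminal thrombin-cleavable 3xFLAG tag, which would allow immunodetection or affinity capture followed by tag removal. The automated annotation detects only a short 3xFLAG fragment downstream of the E coding sequence and does not mark a thrombin site. E is a small viroporin involved in virus assembly and budding. The record gives no application beyond yeast expression. The depositor notes that the insert was made by gene synthesis and that the sequencing used for quality control may not cover the whole plasmid.
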