Features (pLannotate 1.2.2; 14 found; start..end, strand, type, name):
     10..417     +  promoter       TEF1 promoter: S. cerevisiae TEF1; promoter for EF-1α
    431..655     +  CDS            E: VEMP_SARS2 - Experimental evidence at protein level: Swiss-Prot protein existence level 1. Plays a central role in virus morphogenesis and assembly. Acts as a viroporin and self-assembles in host membranes forming pentameric protein-lipid pores that allow ion transport. Also plays a role in the induction of apoptosis (By similarity). Regulates the localization of S protein at cis-Golgi, the place of virus budding (PubMed:33229438). May act by slowing down the cell secretory pathway (PubMed:33229438). May interfere with tight-junction stability by interacting with host MPP5. This would result i
    673..690     +  CDS            3xFLAG (fragment): three tandem FLAG® epitope tags, followed by an enterokinase cleavage site
    768..940     +  terminator     CYC1 terminator (fragment): S. cerevisiae CYC1; transcription terminator for CYC1
    976..1152    +  promoter       URA3 promoter (fragment): S. cerevisiae URA3
   1153..1956    +  CDS            URA3: orotidine-5'-phosphate decarboxylase, required for uracil biosynthesis; S. cerevisiae URA3; yeast auxotrophic marker, counterselectable with 5-fluoroorotic acid (5-FOA)
   2039..3021    -  rep_origin     2μ ori: yeast 2μ plasmid origin of replication
   3099..3128    +  terminator     T3Te terminator: phage T3 early transcription terminator
   3150..3737    +  rep_origin     ori: high-copy-number ColE1/pMB1/pBR322/pUC origin of replication
   3749..3776    -  terminator     T7Te terminator: phage T7 early transcription terminator
   3800..3991    -  CDS            rop: Rop protein, which maintains plasmids at low copy number; rop
   3992..4852    -  CDS            AmpR: β-lactamase; bla; confers resistance to ampicillin, carbenicillin, and related antibiotics
   4853..4955    -  promoter       cat promoter: promoter of the E. coli cat gene encoding chloramphenicol acetyltransferase
   4956..4987    -  terminator     tonB terminator: bidirectional E. coli tonB-P14 transcription terminator
>Addgene plasmid #149076 | pGBW-m4046561 | addgene full sequence | sequence record 297999 | Ginkgo NGS Result
GCGGCCGCCCCACACACCATAGCTTCAAAATGTTTCTACTCCTTTTTTACTCTTCCAGATTTTCTCGGAC
TCCGCGCATCGCCGTACCACTTCAAAACACCCAAGCACAGCATACTAAATTTCCCCTCTTTCTTCCTCTA
GGGTGTCGTTAATTACCCGTACTAAAGGTTTGGAAAAGAAAAAAGAGACCGCCTCGTTTCTTTTTCTTCG
TCGAAAAAGGCAATAAAAATTTTTATCACGTTTCTTTTTCTTGAAAATTTTTTTTTTTGATTTTTTTCTC
TTTCGATGACCTCCCATTGATATTTAAGTTAATAAACGGTCTTCAATTTCTCAAGTTTCAGTTTCATTTT
TCTTGTTCTATTACAACTTTTTTTACTTCTTGCTCATTAGAAAGAAAGCATAGCAATCTAATCTAAGTTT
TAATTACAAAATGTATTCTTTTGTTAGCGAGGAAACGGGAACTCTTATAGTAAACTCGGTGCTATTATTC
CTGGCTTTCGTCGTTTTTCTCTTGGTTACCTTAGCAATTTTGACTGCCTTGAGGTTGTGTGCGTACTGCT
GTAATATCGTCAACGTTTCATTGGTCAAGCCTTCTTTCTACGTTTACTCCAGAGTCAAAAATTTGAACTC
CTCTCGCGTCCCAGATTTATTGGTTCTCGTGCCGAGAGGTTCTGATTATAAAGATCATGATGGTGATTAT
AAAGATCATGATATTGATTATAAAGATGATGATGATAAATAAACAGGCCCCTTTTCCTTTGTCGATATCA
TGTAATTAGTTATGTCACGCTTACATTCACGCCCTCCTCCCACATCCGCTCTAACCGAAAAGGAAGGAGT
TAGACAACCTGAAGTCTAGGTCCCTATTTATTTTTTTTAATAGTTATGTTAGTATTAAGAACGTTATTTA
TATTTCAAATTTTTCTTTTTTTTCTGTACAAAGCGGCCGCCGAACCACTAGTGCACTGCAGTACACGGTT
TCCTTGAAATTTTTTTGATTCGGTAATCTCCGAACAGAAGGAAGAACGAAGGAAGGAGCACAGACTTAGA
TTGGTATATATACGCATATGTAGTGTTGAAGAAACATGAAATTGCCCAGTATTCTTAACCCAACTGCACA
GAACAAAAACGTGCAGGAAACGAAGATAAATCATGTCGAAAGCTACATATAAGGAACGTGCTGCTACTCA
TCCTAGTCCTGTTGCTGCCAAGCTATTTAATATCATGCACGAAAAGCAAACAAACTTGTGTGCTTCATTG
GATGTTCGTACCACCAAGGAATTACTGGAGTTAGTTGAAGCATTAGGTCCCAAAATTTGTTTACTAAAAA
CACATGTGGATATCTTGACTGATTTTTCCATGGAGGGCACAGTTAAGCCGCTAAAGGCATTATCCGCCAA
GTACAATTTTTTACTCTTCGAGGACAGAAAATTTGCTGACATTGGTAATACAGTCAAATTGCAGTACTCT
GCGGGTGTATACAGAATAGCAGAATGGGCAGACATTACGAATGCACACGGTGTGGTGGGCCCAGGTATTG
TTAGCGGTTTGAAGCAGGCGGCAGAAGAAGTAACAAAGGAACCTAGAGGCCTTTTGATGTTAGCAGAATT
GTCATGCAAGGGCTCCCTATCTACTGGAGAATATACTAAGGGTACTGTTGACATTGCGAAGAGCGACAAA
GATTTTGTTATCGGCTTTATTGCTCAAAGAGACATGGGTGGAAGAGATGAAGGTTACGATTGGTTGATTA
TGACACCCGGTGTGGGTTTAGATGACAAGGGAGATGCATTGGGTCAACAGTATAGAACCGTGGATGATGT
GGTTTCTACAGGATCTGACATTATTATTGTTGGAAGAGGACTATTTGCAAAGGGAAGGGATGCTAAGGTA
GAGGGTGAACGTTACAGAAAAGCAGGCTGGGAAGCATATTTGAGAAGATGCGGCCAGCAAAACTAAAAAA
CTGTATTATAAGTAAATGCATGTATACTAAACTCACAAATTAGAGCTTCAATTTAATTATATCAGTTATT
ACCCGAGTAACGAAGCATCTGTGCTTCATTTTGTAGAACAAAAATGCAACGCGAGAGCGCTAATTTTTCA
AACAAAGAATCTGAGCTGCATTTTTACAGAACAGAAATGCAACGCGAAAGCGCTATTTTACCAACGAAGA
ATCTGTGCTTCATTTTTGTAAAACAAAAATGCAACGCGAGAGCGCTAATTTTTCAAACAAAGAATCTGAG
CTGCATTTTTACAGAACAGAAATGCAACGCGAGAGCGCTATTTTACCAACAAAGAATCTATACTTCTTTT
TTGTTCTACAAAAATGCATCCCGAGAGCGCTATTTTTCTAACAAAGCATCTTAGATTACTTTTTTTCTCC
TTTGTGCGCTCTATAATGCAGTCTCTTGATAACTTTTTGCACTGTAGGTCCGTTAAGGTTAGAAGAAGGC
TACTTTGGTGTCTATTTTCTCTTCCATAAAAAAAGCCTGACTCCACTTCCCGCGTTTACTGATTACTAGC
GAAGCTGCGGGTGCATTTTTTCAAGATAAAGGCATCCCCGATTATATTCTATACCGATGTGGATTGCGCA
TACTTTGTGAACAGAAAGTGATAGCGTTGATGATTCTTCATTGGTCAGAAAATTATGAACGGTTTCTTCT
ATTTTGTCTCTATATACTACGTATAGGAAATGTTTACATTTTCGTATTGTTTTCGATTCACTCTATGAAT
AGTTCTTACTACAATTTTTTTGTCTAAAGAGTAATACTAGAGATAAACATAAAAAATGTAGAGGTCGAGT
TTAGATGCAAGTTCAAGGAGCGAAAGGTGGATGGGTAGGTTATATAGGGATATAGCACAGAGATATATAG
CAAAGAGATACTTTTGAGCAATGTTTGTGGAAGCGGTATTCGCAATATTTTAGTAGCTCGTTACAGTCCG
GTGCGTTTTTGGTTTTTTGAAAGTGCGTCATCAGAGCGCTTTTGGTTTTCAAAAGCGCTCTGAAGTTCCT
ATACTTTCTAGCTAGAGAATAGGAACTTCCCGAGCGGCCGCGTGTTACAAGCTTGACTCCAGCGTAACTG
GACTGCAATCAACTCACTGGCTCACCTTCACGGGTGGGCCTTTCTTCGGTAGAAAATCAAAGGATCTTCT
TGAGATCCTTTTTTTCTGCGCGTAATCTGCTGCTTGCAAACAAAAAAACCACCGCTACCAGCGGTGGTTT
GTTTGCCGGATCAAGAGCTACCAACTCTTTTTCCGAGGTAACTGGCTTCAGCAGAGCGCAGATACCAAAT
ACTGTTCTTCTAGTGTAGCCGTAGTTAGGCCACCACTTCAAGAACTCTGTAGCACCGCCTACATACCTCG
CTCTGCTAATCCTGTTACCAGTGGCTGCTGCCAGTGGCGATAAGTCGTGTCTTACCGGGTTGGACTCAAG
ACGATAGTTACCGGATAAGGCGCAGCGGTCGGGCTGAACGGGGGGTTCGTGCACACAGCCCAGCTTGGAG
CGAACGACCTACACCGAACTGAGATACCTACAGCGTGAGCTATGAGAAAGCGCCACGCTTCCCGAAGGGA
GAAAGGCGGACAGGTATCCGGTAAGCGGCAGGGTCGGAACAGGAGAGCGCACGAGGGAGCTTCCAGGGGT
AAACGCCTGGTATCTTTATAGTCCTGTCGGGTTTCGCCACCTCTGACTTGAGCATCGATTTTTGTGATGC
TCGTCAGGGGGGCGGAGCCTATGGAAAAACGCCAGCAACGCAGAAAGGCCCACCCGAAGGTGAGCCAGGT
GATTACATTTGGGCCCTCATCAGAGGTTTTCACCGTCATCACCGAAACGCGCGAGGCAGCTGCGGTAAAG
CTCATCAGCGTGGTCGTGAAGCGATTCACAGATGTCTGCCTGTTCATCCGCGTCCAGCTCGTTGAGTTTC
TCCAGAAGCGTTAATGTCTGGCTTCTGATAAAGCGGGCCATGTTAAGGGCGGTTTTTTCCTGTTTGGTCA
CTTACCAATGCTTAATCAGTGAGGCACCTATCTCAGCGATCTGTCTATTTCGTTCATCCATAGTTGCCTG
ACTCCCCGTCGTGTAGATAACTACGATGCGGGAGGGCTTACCATCTGGCCCCAGTGCTGCAATGATACCG
CGAGACCCACGCTCACCGGCTCCAGATTTATCAGCAATAAACCAGCCAGCCGGGAGGGCCGAGCGCAGAA
GTGATCCTGCAACTTTATCCGCCTCCATCCAGTCTATTAATTGTTGCCGGGAAGCTAGAGTAAGTAGTTC
GCCAGTTAATAGTTTGCGCAACGTTGTTGCCATTGCTACAGGCATCGTGGTGTCACGCTCGTCGTTTGGT
ATGGCTTCATTCAGCTCCGGTTCCCAACGATCAAGGCGAGTTACATGATCCCCCATGTTGTGCAAAAAAG
CGGTTAGCTCCTTCGGTCCTCCGATCGTTGCCAGAAGTAAGTTGGCCGCAGTGTTATCACTCATGGTTAT
GGCAGCACTGCATAATTCTCTTACTGTCATGCCATCCGTGAGATGCTTTTCTGTGACTGGTGAGTACTCA
ACCAAGTCATTCTGAGAATAGTGTATGCGGCGACCGAGTTGCTCTTGCCCGGCGTCAATACGGGATAATA
CCGCGCCACATAGCAGAACTTTAAAAGTGCTCATCATTGGAAAACGTTCTTCGGGGCGTAAACTCTCAAG
GATCTTACCGCTGTTGAGATCCAGTTCGATGTAACCCACTCGTGCACCCAACTGATCTTCAGCATCTTTT
ACTTTCACCAGCGTTTCTGGGTGAGCAAAAACAGGAAGGCAAAATGCCGCAAAAAAGGGAATAAGGGCGA
CACGGAAATGTTGAATACTCATTTTAGCTTCCTTAGCTCCTGAAAATCTCGATAACTCAAAAAATACGCC
CGGTAGTGATCTTATTTCATTATGGTGAAAGTTGGAACCTCTTACGTGCCGATCAAGTCAAAAGCCTCCG
GTCGGAGGCTTTTGACTTTCTGCTATGGAGGTCAGGTATGATTTAAATGGTCAGTTAGA
